>Addgene plasmid #118237 | pBSV2G_PflaB-iRFPBb | depositor full sequence | sequence record 223348 | Full Sequence
CCAAAATCCCTTAACGTGAGTTTTCGTTCCACTGAGCGTCAGACCCCGTAGAAAAGATCAAAGGATCTTC
TTGAGATCCTTTTTTTCTGCGCGTAATCTGCTGCTTGCAAACAAAAAAACCACCGCTACCAGCGGTGGTT
TGTTTGCCGGATCAAGAGCTACCAACTCTTTTTCCGAAGGTAACTGGCTTCAGCAGAGCGCAGATACCAA
ATACTGTCCTTCTAGTGTAGCCGTAGTTAGGCCACCACTTCAAGAACTCTGTAGCACCGCCTACATACCT
CGCTCTGCTAATCCTGTTACCAGTGGCTGCTGCCAGTGGCGATAAGTCGTGTCTTACCGGGTTGGACTCA
AGACGATAGTTACCGGATAAGGCGCAGCGGTCGGGCTGAACGGGGGGTTCGTGCACACAGCCCAGCTTGG
AGCGAACGACCTACACCGAACTGAGATACCTACAGCGTGAGCTATGAGAAAGCGCCACGCTTCCCGAAGG
GAGAAAGGCGGACAGGTATCCGGTAAGCGGCAGGGTCGGAACAGGAGAGCGCACGAGGGAGCTTCCAGGG
GGAAACGCCTGGTATCTTTATAGTCCTGTCGGGTTTCGCCACCTCTGACTTGAGCGTCGATTTTTGTGAT
GCTCGTCAGGGGGGCGGAGCCTATGGAAAAACGCCAGCAACGCGGCCTTTTTACGGTTCCTGGGCTTTTG
CTGGCCTTTTGCTCACATGTTCTTTCCTGCACTAGATCCCCGGCAAGTTCATCCTTAGGGTTTCCATATC
TCTTAAAAAGTCAATTTCTGCTTGATTAATTTCTTGTGGATTATTGTTTTTGCGGTTTTTCATTTTTTAT
CTCCTTGAGTATTGAATTTTTTCTTATATATAAATATATAGCAAAAACTATTTTTGCCAACTTTTTTACA
AAAAATTTTTTATTAAAACACTTAGGGCTTTGCTAAATTCTCTTTTAAAAGAACTTAGTAAAGCCCTATG
GATTTAAGAACTGATTATACTTACGTAGTAAAAATACTACAGATATTAATAGTATAGACCATATCAAAAT
CATAATCAATTTATATTTATCTAAAATTGTAGTCCATACAAAATACAAAAAAATTAGGTTTTTCTAAATT
CTATTTTAAAAGAACTTAGTAACACCTAATCTCTAAATTACTTACAAAATTCTAAAATTAGATTTTTAGT
TCTTCATATTTCTTTAAAAGTTTTTTAAGAAAATCTTTTTGATTTTCAAAAATTTCATGCATCATAAAAC
TAGTAAATTTGGATTTTTTTTTGTAAAAATCATAACTTTCTTGGGTTTTAAGTTGAAATCTTAATGGTTT
TATTGGATTTTGCCTAGATTTTTTTAACGCCGGACTTTCTTTATCTTTTATAAAATTATAAGAATTTTTA
ATACCATTTTCTATTAAATAATCTTCTTTTATAAGCCCCTCTTGCAGTGCAGTTGCTAATCTTAAATACT
TATACGCTTGAGTTTTTGCTACATCAAAGTCTTTTATAAAATCAAGAAAAGTTTTATAACCATCAAATTT
ATAATATTGATTATCTTTTATTTCTTTTAAAATTTTAATATTTTCCACCCTGTGGAATATTTCTTTTTTG
AAATTGTCATTTAACTTTTCCTTTAGTGTCTTGTAATAAGAAATTTTACTTTCATTAATCATTAAATTTT
GTTCAACATAAGTATCTATCTTTTTTGTTAAAACTTTAACAACACGTTTTTTTTCCATAAAAATTTTCCT
TTATTTTTGCAACATTTTCCTTAATTGATATAATTGTTACTATTTTAGATTTTTTAATATCCACTTAAGA
ATTAATCCCTCACTAGAATATTTTTTATTATAGAATTCATATACATGTTTTTCTAAATCTATAAATTTAT
CAACAATTGCTTTATTATAGGGTGTATCTATCTTTTCTTTTCTTAATAATCGTCTCATATTCTTTAAATA
ACAACAAACACTGCCGGTTTTAAACCTAAATTCTATGTAATATATTTTTGAAAAAGTATATACATTTTCA
ACCCCGTTTATTTCATACTTTACAAAAACATTATTTATTGGTTTTCTATAACCATAGTAAATGCCTAAAA
ATTTGTCCCCGTCTTTCATAGGATATAGATAAAGTTTTTGAATCTCTGATTTATCTAATAATTTTTCAAA
AAAAATTATACACCGCTTTTGTTTGTTACTAACTACTCTATGCAATGCCTTTAATATTTTTGTGTGATAT
ATATTTTTATCACCTTTTTTTTCTTTCAGCAGGAAGATACTTTCTTTTGGAAATTTAATTTTTTGTTCAT
TTATTCTTGCAGCCTTAAGTCCGATTTTCATATTTAATCCTTATATAGCCTTTCTATTTAATTCTTTTAA
ACTCAATAAACTTTTTTGGTTTTTCATTAGTTCTAATAATTCGCAATAATATGTGCAAAACACTTTATTG
TATTCTATTTTCTTTTGGTTATTCAAATATTCTTTTATAATTGGCTTTAGAAGTTCAATATTTACTTCTT
TTTTTAGTTGTTCAATAAGGATATTGAAAATGTTTGTTTTTAAATCTTGATAATTTTGTTGAGAATTTTC
TTTTTTTCTTTCAATTGACTTCTCTAATTTACGCTTTATATTGTTTAAATCGCTATATTTATGACTTTCA
ATAATAAAATGAGGCTTAAATTTGTAATTTTCGTATATTTTTTGGAAACTTGTTTCTAATTGTTTAGAAT
TATATTCATTTTTTTCAAATTCTTTTTGAGTGTTGCATAGAATTTCCTTTAATTTTTCTTGTTTTTCTTT
CATACAAGATTTAGTAAAATGTATATTTTTATTTTTTAGTAATTTAATTTCTATTATTTTTATGATTTTA
AGTATTTTGATTATATTATCTTTATCAATATTTAAATTGAATAAAATTGTAAGAAAAATTGAAAGAATTT
TTTTACATAAAAAGTTACATTTATTGAAGTAATTTCTTACTTGATACTTTTCTATTTCATTAATCTTTCT
TTCTTCTTTTATATTATTTTTATTATTTAAACACTCCTTTAAATCTACACTCCCATTTTTAGTAAATCTA
TCTTTAAGGCCCCTTGAAACTCTATTTTGAAATCTTAAATCTTTTTTTTCTTGAAAGTATTTATAGATTT
TTTGGTAACATTCTTTTTTTGAAAAATTAAGTTGATAGTATATTTCGGTCCCCAAATTTACCCCTAAGTG
TTTGTGATAATTAGTTGTGACTTTAAATTCTTTTTCTAATTTGTAAAGGTAATTTTGCAGTGTTTTTAGT
TTAACGGGTGTTTGACTATTTCTTTTAAGGTTTTCATTAAAGTAATAGAGTATGTTTTTTTGTGTGTATT
TCTTATATGTTTTATTTATGTACGCTAGTGTTGAGATAAGAACTACTAATTTATACTGTAATTTATTGTA
GCAAGTTGTGGTTTTACTGGTTTTGTTTATATTAGATAAGTTTTCCATTTATAGCTCCTTGAATACCGGA
TTTTTTATCTATAAAGTATATATATCACAATTTTGATTTAAAAGTAAATTCTTTTTTTAAAAATACAAAA
ATTTTTTATAAATTATATAGACCATGATATTGTATTAATACTAATTGATTTTAATTTAAGGTTGAACTAA
AATAAACATAGTTTTGTAGAAAATAATTTTTCATTATTTTGCTACTTGATATTGGATCGTAAAAATATTA
GGGCTTTACAAAGTTCTTTTAAAAGAGAATTAGTAAAGCCCTAAGTCTTTTAATAAAAAATTTTTTGTAA
AAAAGTTGGCAAAAATAGTTTTTGCTATATATTTATATATAAGAAAAAATTCAATACTCAAGGAGATAAA
AAATGGAAAACTTAAACAATAATCCACAAAAAATTAATCAAATAAATAAGCAAACTAATTTTATTGGTTT
TGAAAATTTTATAGAACTTGATAATCAAGTTAATCAAACTAAAGAAAAAAGTAAATTAAGTAAGATAGGT
AAGAAATTACCCGGAATAAGCAGTCAAGTCTAGTGCGGCCGCGCCCAATACGCAAACCGCCTCTCCCCGC
GCGTTGGCCGATTCATTAATGCAGCTGGCACGACAGGTTTCCCGACTGGAAAGCGGGCAGTGAGCGCAAC
GCAATTAATGTGAGTTAGCTCACTCATTAGGCACCCCAGGCTTTACACTTTATGCTTCCGGCTCGTATGT
TGTGTGGAATTGTGAGCGGATAACAATTTCACACAGGAAACAGCTATGACATGATTACGAATTCGAGCTC
TGTCTGTCGCCTCTTGTGGCTTCCGGAGGAGTTATTTATAATAAAATAAAGAATTACGACTTGAAAATTT
TTAATCAAAAAAATAAAGTTGAAGATTATAAAAAGAAGTACGAAGATAGAGAGAGAAAAGTGGAAGGTGA
ACTTAATACCTTGGATTTTACCGTTAAGCGCATGAAAGATCAAGAAAATACATTAAAGGCTTTTGATTTT
AATCAAAGAAATAAATAATAATAATTATTTTTAATGCTATTGCTATTTGCGTTTCTTTTTTTTTAATTTT
TGTGCTATTCTTTTTAACAGGCAAAAGGATTTGCCAAAGTCAGAAATTTAAATTTTATCATGGAGGAATG
AGGATCCATGGCTGAAGGTAGTGTTGCTAGGCAGCCTGACTTATTAACTTGTGACGATGAACCTATTCAT
ATTCCTGGTGCTATTCAACCTCATGGTTTATTATTAGCTTTAGCTGCTGATATGACTATTGTTGCTGGTA
GTGATAATTTACCTGAATTAACTGGTTTAGCTATTGGTGCTTTAATTGGTAGAAGTGCTGCTGATGTTTT
TGATAGTGAAACTCATAATAGATTAACTATTGCTTTAGCTGAACCTGGTGCTGCTGTTGGTGCTCCTATT
ACTGTTGGTTTTACTATGAGAAAAGATGCTGGTTTTATTGGTAGTTGGCATAGACATGATCAATTAATTT
TTTTAGAATTAGAACCTCCTCAAAGAGATGTTGCTGAACCTCAAGCATTTTTTAGAAGAACTAATAGTGC
TATTAGAAGATTACAAGCTGCTGAAACTTTAGAAAGTGCTTGTGCTGCTGCTGCTCAAGAAGTTAGAAAA
ATTACTGGTTTTGATAGAGTTATGATTTATAGATTTGCTAGTGATTTTAGTGGTGAAGTTATTGCTGAAG
ATAGATGTGCTGAAGTTGAAAGTAAATTAGGTTTACATTATCCTGCTAGTACTGTTCCTGCTCAAGCTAG
AAGATTATATACTATTAATCCTGTTAGAATTATTCCTGATATTAATTATAGACCTGTTCCTGTTACTCCT
GATTTAAATCCTGTTACTGGTAGACCTATTGATTTAAGTTTTGCTATTTTAAGAAGTGTTAGTCCTGTTC
ATTTAGAATTTATGAGAAATATTGGTATGCATGGTACTATGAGTATTAGTATTTTAAGAGGTGAAAGATT
ATGGGGTTTAATTGTTTGTCATCATAGAACTCCTTATTATGTTGATTTAGATGGTAGACAAGCATGTGAA
TTAGTTGCTCAAGTTTTAGCTTGGCAAATTGGTGTTATGGAAGAATAAGCTTGGCACTGGCCGTCGTTTT
ACAACGTCGTGACTGGGAAAACCCTGGCGTTACCCAACTTAATCGCCTTGCAGCACATCCCCCTTTCGCC
AGCTGGCGTAATAGCGAAGAGGCCCGCACCGATCGCCCTTCCCAACAGTTGCGCAGCCTGAATGGCGAAT
GGCGCGGCCGCCCTAGGTTAATACCCGAGCTTCAAGGAAGATTTCCTATTAAGGTTGAACTTAAGAGCTT
AAGCATAGACGATTTGAAAAAAATTTTAAAACAAACAAAAAATTCTTTAATAAAACAATATGTTGCGATG
TTTAAGGTTTATGATTTAGATTTAAAGTTTAGTGAGGAAGCTATAGATAGAATTGCAGAGCTTACTTTTA
ATATGAATCTTGAGAGTGAAAATCTTGGTGCCAGAAGACTTCACGGTGTTATGGAAATAGTGCTTGCAGA
TCTTTTTTTTGAAGTGCCTGGCAGTAAGTTGAAAAAATTTGAAATAAACTTGGACTATGTTAATAAAAAA
ATACAAATTAACGAACAAAAAGATTTGAATTATTATATAATTTAGTTAAAAGCAATTTTAAATGAGGGAG
GTTTCCATATGTTACGCAGCAGCAACGATGTTACGCAGCAGGGCAGTCGCCCTAAAACAAAGTTAGGTGG
CTCAAGTATGGGCATCATTCGCACATGTAGGCTCGGCCCTGACCAAGTCAAATCCATGCGGGCTGCTCTT
GATCTTTTCGGTCGTGAGTTCGGAGACGTAGCCACCTACTCCCAACATCAGCCGGACTCCGATTACCTCG
GGAACTTGCTCCGTAGTAAGACATTCATCGCGCTTGCTGCCTTCGACCAAGAAGCGGTTGTTGGCGCTCT
CGCGGCTTACGTTCTGCCCAGGTTTGAGCAGCCGCGTAGTGAGATCTATATCTATGATCTCGCAGTCTCC
GGCGAGCACCGGAGGCAGGGCATTGCCACCGCGCTCATCAATCTCCTCAAGCATGAGGCCAACGCGCTTG
GTGCTTATGTGATCTACGTGCAAGCAGATTACGGTGACGATCCCGCAGTGGCTCTCTATACAAAGTTGGG
CATACGGGAAGAAGTGATGCACTTTGATATCGACCCAAGTACCGCCACCTAACAATTCGTTCAAGCCGAG
ATCGGCTTACGCGT
Features (pLannotate 1.2.2; 11 found; start..end, strand, type, name):
     71..659     +  rep_origin     ori: high-copy-number ColE1/pMB1/pBR322/pUC origin of replication
   1626..1642    -  promoter       ADH1 promoter (fragment): S. cerevisiae ADH1; promoter for alcohol dehydrogenase 1
   4031..4123    +  CDS            lacI (fragment): lac repressor; lacI; The lac repressor binds to the lac operator to inhibit transcription in E. coli. This inhibition can be relieved by adding lactose or isopropyl-β-D-thiogalactopyranoside (IPTG).
   4136..4157    +  protein_bind   CAP binding site: CAP binding activates transcription in the presence of cAMP. E. coli catabolite activator protein
   4172..4202    +  promoter       lac promoter: promoter for the E. coli lac operon
   4210..4226    +  protein_bind   lac operator: The lac repressor binds to the lac operator to inhibit transcription in E. coli. This inhibition can be relieved by adding lactose or isopropyl-β-D-thiogalactopyranoside (IPTG). lac repressor encoded by lacI
   4271..4495    +  CDS            fliD (fragment): FLID_BORBU - Protein inferred from homology: Swiss-Prot protein existence level 3. Required for the morphogenesis and for the elongation of the flagellar filament by facilitating polymerization of the flagellin monomers at the tip of growing filament. Forms a capping structure, which prevents flagellin subunits (transported through the central channel of the flagellum) from leaking out without polymerization at the distal end (By similarity). From Borrelia burgdorferi (strain ATCC 35210 / B31 / CIP 102532 / DSM 4680).
   4628..5575    +  CDS            iRFP713: iRFP713 is a basic (constitutively fluorescent) near ir fluorescent protein published in 2011, derived from Rhodopseudomonas palustris. It has low acid sensitivity. It requires the cofactor biliverdin for fluorescence.
   5585..5739    +  CDS            lacZα (fragment): LacZα fragment of β-galactosidase; lacZ fragment
   5758..6132    +  CDS            hslU (fragment): HSLU_BORBU - Protein inferred from homology: Swiss-Prot protein existence level 3. ATPase subunit of a proteasome-like degradation complex; this subunit has chaperone activity. The binding of ATP and its subsequent hydrolysis by HslU are essential for unfolding of protein substrates subsequently hydrolyzed by HslV. HslU recognizes the N-terminal part of its protein substrates and unfolds these before they are guided to HslV for hydrolysis. From Borrelia burgdorferi (strain ATCC 35210 / B31 / CIP 102532 / DSM 4680).
   6169..6702    +  CDS            GmR: gentamycin acetyltransferase; aacC1; confers resistance to gentamycin
