>Addgene plasmid #118237 | pBSV2G_PflaB-iRFPBb | addgene full sequence | sequence record 227359 | Addgene NGS Result
ATGGCTGAAGGTAGTGTTGCTAGGCAGCCTGACTTATTAACTTGTGACGATGAACCTATTCATATTCCTG
GTGCTATTCAACCTCATGGTTTATTATTAGCTTTAGCTGCTGATATGACTATTGTTGCTGGTAGTGATAA
TTTACCTGAATTAACTGGTTTAGCTATTGGTGCTTTAATTGGTAGAAGTGCTGCTGATGTTTTTGATAGT
GAAACTCATAATAGATTAACTATTGCTTTAGCTGAACCTGGTGCTGCTGTTGGTGCTCCTATTACTGTTG
GTTTTACTATGAGAAAAGATGCTGGTTTTATTGGTAGTTGGCATAGACATGATCAATTAATTTTTTTAGA
ATTAGAACCTCCTCAAAGAGATGTTGCTGAACCTCAAGCATTTTTTAGAAGAACTAATAGTGCTATTAGA
AGATTACAAGCTGCTGAAACTTTAGAAAGTGCTTGTGCTGCTGCTGCTCAAGAAGTTAGAAAAATTACTG
GTTTTGATAGAGTTATGATTTATAGATTTGCTAGTGATTTTAGTGGTGAAGTTATTGCTGAAGATAGATG
TGCTGAAGTTGAAAGTAAATTAGGTTTACATTATCCTGCTAGTACTGTTCCTGCTCAAGCTAGAAGATTA
TATACTATTAATCCTGTTAGAATTATTCCTGATATTAATTATAGACCTGTTCCTGTTACTCCTGATTTAA
ATCCTGTTACTGGTAGACCTATTGATTTAAGTTTTGCTATTTTAAGAAGTGTTAGTCCTGTTCATTTAGA
ATTTATGAGAAATATTGGTATGCATGGTACTATGAGTATTAGTATTTTAAGAGGTGAAAGATTATGGGGT
TTAATTGTTTGTCATCATAGAACTCCTTATTATGTTGATTTAGATGGTAGACAAGCATGTGAATTAGTTG
CTCAAGTTTTAGCTTGGCAAATTGGTGTTATGGAAGAATAAGCTTGGCACTGGCCGTCGTTTTACAACGT
CGTGACTGGGAAAACCCTGGCGTTACCCAACTTAATCGCCTTGCAGCACATCCCCCTTTCGCCAGCTGGC
GTAATAGCGAAGAGGCCCGCACCGATCGCCCTTCCCAACAGTTGCGCAGCCTGAATGGCGAATGGCGCGG
CCGCCCTAGGTTAATACCCGAGCTTCAAGGAAGATTTCCTATTAAGGTTGAACTTAAGAGCTTAAGCATA
GACGATTTGAAAAAAATTTTAAAACAAACAAAAAATTCTTTAATAAAACAATATGTTGCGATGTTTAAGG
TTTATGATTTAGATTTAAAGTTTAGTGAGGAAGCTATAGATAGAATTGCAGAGCTTACTTTTAATATGAA
TCTTGAGAGTGAAAATCTTGGTGCCAGAAGACTTCACGGTGTTATGGAAATAGTGCTTGCAGATCTTTTT
TTTGAAGTGCCTGGCAGTAAGTTGAAAAAATTTGAAATAAACTTGGACTATGTTAATAAAAAAATACAAA
TTAACGAACAAAAAGATTTGAATTATTATATAATTTAGTTAAAAGCAATTTTAAATGAGGGAGGTTTCCA
TATGTTACGCAGCAGCAACGATGTTACGCAGCAGGGCAGTCGCCCTAAAACAAAGTTAGGTGGCTCAAGT
ATGGGCATCATTCGCACATGTAGGCTCGGCCCTGACCAAGTCAAATCCATGCGGGCTGCTCTTGATCTTT
TCGGTCGTGAGTTCGGAGACGTAGCCACCTACTCCCAACATCAGCCGGACTCCGATTACCTCGGGAACTT
GCTCCGTAGTAAGACATTCATCGCGCTTGCTGCCTTCGACCAAGAAGCGGTTGTTGGCGCTCTCGCGGCT
TACGTTCTGCCCAAGTTTGAGCAGCCGCGTAGTGAGATCTATATCTATGATCTCGCAGTCTCCGGCGAGC
ACCGGAGGCAGGGCATTGCCACCGCGCTCATCAATCTCCTCAAGCATGAGGCCAACGCGCTTGGTGCTTA
TGTGATCTACGTGCAAGCAGATTACGGTGACGATCCCGCAGTGGCTCTCTATACAAAGTTGGGCATACGG
GAAGAAGTGATGCACTTTGATATCGACCCAAGTACCGCCACCTAACAATTCGTTCAAGCCGAGATCGGCT
TACGCGTCCAAAATCCCTTAACGTGAGTTTTCGTTCCACTGAGCGTCAGACCCCGTAGAAAAGATCAAAG
GATCTTCTTGAGATCCTTTTTTTCTGCGCGTAATCTGCTGCTTGCAAACAAAAAAACCACCGCTACCAGC
GGTGGTTTGTTTGCCGGATCAAGAGCTACCAACTCTTTTTCCGAAGGTAACTGGCTTCAGCAGAGCGCAG
ATACCAAATACTGTTCTTCTAGTGTAGCCGTAGTTAGGCCACCACTTCAAGAACTCTGTAGCACCGCCTA
CATACCTCGCTCTGCTAATCCTGTTACCAGTGGCTGCTGCCAGTGGCGATAAGTCGTGTCTTACCGGGTT
GGACTCAAGACGATAGTTACCGGATAAGGCGCAGCGGTCGGGCTGAACGGGGGGTTCGTGCACACAGCCC
AGCTTGGAGCGAACGACCTACACCGAACTGAGATACCTACAGCGTGAGCTATGAGAAAGCGCCACGCTTC
CCGAAGGGAGAAAGGCGGACAGGTATCCGGTAAGCGGCAGGGTCGGAACAGGAGAGCGCACGAGGGAGCT
TCCAGGGGGAAACGCCTGGTATCTTTATAGTCCTGTCGGGTTTCGCCACCTCTGACTTGAGCGTCGATTT
TTGTGATGCTCGTCAGGGGGGCGGAGCCTATGGAAAAACGCCAGCAACGCGGCCTTTTTACGGTTCCTGG
CCTTTTGCTGGCCTTTTGCTCACATGTTCTTTCCTGCACTAGATCCCCGGCAAGTTCATCCTTAGGGTTT
TCATATCTCTTAAAAAGTCAATTTCTGCTTGATTAATTTCTTGTGGATTATTGTTTTTGCGGTTTTTCAT
TTTTTATCTCCTTGAGTATTGAATTTTTTCTTATATATAAAATATAGCAAAAACTATTTTTGCCAACTTT
TTTACAAAAAATTTTTTATTAAAACACTTAGGGCTTTGCTAAATTCTCTTTTAAAAGAACTTAGTAAAGC
CCTATGGATTTAAGAACTGATTATACTTACGTAGTAAAAATACTACAGATATTAATAGTATAGACCATAT
CAAAATCATAATCAATTTATATTTATCTAAAATTGTGGTCCATACAAAATACAAAAAAATTAGGTTTTTC
TAAATTCTATTTTAAAAGAACTTAGTAACACCTAATCTCTAAATTACTTACAAAATTCTAAAATTAGATT
TTTAGTTCTTCATATTTCTTTAAAAGTTTTTTAAGAAAATCTTTTTGATTTTCAAAAATTTCATGCATCA
TAAAACTAGTAAATTTGGATTTTTTTTTGTAAAAATCATAACTTTCTTGGGTTTTAAGTTGAAATCTTAA
TGGTTTTATTGGATTTTGCCTAGATTTTTTTAACGCCGGACTTTCTTTATCTTTTATAAAATTATAAGAA
TTTTTAATACCATTTTCTATTAAATAATCTTCTTTTATAAGCCCCTCTTGCAGTGCAGTTGCTAATCTTA
AATACTTATACGCTTGAGTTTTTGCTACATCAAAGTCTTTTATAAAATCAAGAAAAGTTTTATAACCATC
AAATTTATAATATTGATTATCTTTTATTTCTTTTAAAATTTTAATATTTTCCACCCTGTGGAATATTTCT
TTTTTGAAATTGTCATTTAACTTTTCCTTTAGTGTCTTGTAATAAGAAATTTTACTTTCATTAATCATTA
AATTTTGTTCAACATAAGTATCTATCTTTTTTGTTAAAACTTTAACAACACGTTTTTTTTCCATAAAAAT
TTTCCTTTATTTTTGCAACATTTTCCTTAATTGATATAATTGTTACTATTTTAGATTTTTTAATATCCAC
TTAAGAATTAATCCCTCACTAGAATATTTTTTATTATAGAATTCATATACATGTTTTTCTAAATCTATAA
ATTTATCAACAATTGCTTTATTATAGGGTGTATCTATCTTTTCTTTTCTTAATAATCGTCTCATATTCTT
TAAATAACAACAAACACTGCCGGTTTTAAACCTAAATTCTATGTAATATATTTTTGAAAAAGTATATACA
TTTTCAACCCCGTTTATTTCATACTTTACAAAAACATTATTTATTGGTTTTCTATAACCATAGTAAATGC
CTAAAAATTTGTCCCCGTCTTTCATAGGATATAGATAAAGTTTTTGAATCTCTGATTTATCTAATAATTT
TTCAAAAAAAATTATACACCGCTTTTGTTTGTTACTAACTACTCTATGCAATGCCTTTAATATTTTTGTG
TGATATATATTTTTATCACCTTTTTTTTCTTTCAGCAGGAAGATACTTTCTTTTGGAAATTTAATTTTTT
GTTCATTTATTCTTGCAGCCTTAAGTCCGATTTTCATATTTAATCCTTATATAGCCTTTCTATTTAATTC
TTTTAAACTCAATAAACTTTTTTGGTTTTTCATTAGTTCTAATAATTCGCAATAATATGTGCAAAACACT
TTATTGTATTCTATTTTCTTTTGGTTATTCAAATATTCTTTTATAATTGGCTTTAGAAGTTCAATATTTA
CTTCTTTTTTTAGTTGTTCAATAAGGATATTGAAAATGTTTGTTTTTAAATCTTGATAATTTTGTTGAGA
ATTTTCTTTTTTTCTTTCAATTGACTTCTCTAATTTACGCTTTATATTGTTTAAATCGCTATATTTATGA
CTTTCAATAATAAAATGAGGCTTAAATTTGTAATTTTCGTATATTTTTTGGAAACTTGTTTCTAATTGTT
TAGAATTATATTCATTTTTTTCAAATTCTTTTTGAGTGTTGCATAGAATTTCCTTTAATTTTTCTTGTTT
TTCTTTCATACAAGATTTAGTAAAATGTATATTTTTATTTTTTAGTAATTTAATTTCTATTATTTTTATG
ATTTTAAGTATTTTGATTATATTATCTTTATCAATATTTAAATTGAATAAAATTGTAAGAAAAATTGAAA
GAATTTTTTTACATAAAAAGTTACATTTATTGAAGTAATTTCTTACTTGATACTTTTCTATTTCATTAAT
CTTTCTTTCTTCTTTTATATTATTTTTATTATTTAAACACTCCTTTAAATCTACACTCCCATTTTTAGTA
AATCTATCTTTAAGGCCCCTTGAAACTCTATTTTGAAATCTTAAATCTTTTTTTTCTTGAAAGTATTTAT
AGATTTTTTGGTAACATTCTTTTTTTGAAAAATTAAGTTGATAGTATATTTCGGTCCCCAAATTTACCCC
TAAGTGTTTGTGATAATTAGTTGTGACTTTAAATTCTTTTTCTAATTTGTAAAGGTAATTTTGCAGTGTT
TTTAGTTTAACGGGTGTTTGACTATTTCTTTTAAGGTTTTCATTAAAGTAATAGAGTATGTTTTTTTGTG
TGTATTTCTTATATGTTTTATTTATGTACGCTAGTGTTGAGATAAGGACTACTAATTTATACTGTAATTT
ATTGTAGCAAGTTGTGGTTTTACTGGTTTTGTTTATATTAGATAAGTTTTCCATTTATAGCTCCTTGAAT
ACCGGATTTTTTATCTATAAAGTATATATATCACAATTTTGATTTAAAAGTAAATTCTTTTTTTAAAAAT
ACAAAAATTTTTTATAAATTATATAGACCATGATATTGTATTAATACTAATTGATTTTAATTTAAGGTTG
AACTAAAATAAACATAGTTTTGTAGAAAATAATTTTTCATTATTTTGCTACTTGATATTGGATCGTAAAA
ATATTAGGGCTTTACAAAGTTCTTTTAAAAGAGAATTTAGTAAAGCCCTAAGTCTTTTAATAAAAAATTT
TTTGTAAAAAAGTTGGCAAAAATAGTTTTTGCTATATATTTATATATAAGAAAAAATTCAATACTCAAGG
AGATAAAAAATGGAAAACTTAAACAATAATCCACAAAAAATTAATCAAATAAATAAGCAAACTAATTTTA
TTGGTTTTGAAAATTTTATAGAACTTGATAATCAAGTTAATCAAACTAAAGAAAAAAGTAAATTAAGTAA
GATAGGTAAGAAATTACCCGGAATAAGCAGTCAAGTCTAGTGCGGCCGCGCCCAATACGCAAACCGCCTC
TCCCCGCGCGTTGGCCGATTCATTAATGCAGCTGGCACGACAGGTTTCCCGACTGGAAAGCGGGCAGTGA
GCGCAACGCAATTAATGTGAGTTAGCTCACTCATTAGGCACCCCAGGCTTTACACTTTATGCTTCCGGCT
CGTATGTTGTGTGGAATTGTGAGCGGATAACAATTTCACACAGGAAACAGCTATGACATGATTACGAATT
CGAGCTCTGTCTGTCGCCTCTTGTGGCTTCCGGAGGAGTTATTTATAATAAAATAAAGAATTACGACTTG
AAAATTTTTAATCAAAAAAATAAAGTTGAAGATTATAAAAAGAAGTACGAAGATAGAGAGAGAAAAGTGG
AAGGTGAACTTAATACCTTGGATTTTACCGTTAAGCGCATGAAAGATCAAGAAAATACATTAAAGGCTTT
TGATTTTAATCAAAGAAATAAATAATAATAATTATTTTTAATGCTATTGCTATTTGCGTTTCTTTTTTTT
TAATTTTTGTGCTATTCTTTTTAACAGGCAAAAGGATTTGCCAAAGTCAGAAATTTAAATTTTATCATGG
AGGAATGAGGATCC
Features (pLannotate 1.2.2; 11 found; start..end, strand, type, name):
      1..948     +  CDS            iRFP713: iRFP713 is a basic (constitutively fluorescent) near ir fluorescent protein published in 2011, derived from Rhodopseudomonas palustris. It has low acid sensitivity. It requires the cofactor biliverdin for fluorescence.
    958..1112    +  CDS            lacZα (fragment): LacZα fragment of β-galactosidase; lacZ fragment
   1131..1505    +  CDS            hslU (fragment): HSLU_BORBU - Protein inferred from homology: Swiss-Prot protein existence level 3. ATPase subunit of a proteasome-like degradation complex; this subunit has chaperone activity. The binding of ATP and its subsequent hydrolysis by HslU are essential for unfolding of protein substrates subsequently hydrolyzed by HslV. HslU recognizes the N-terminal part of its protein substrates and unfolds these before they are guided to HslV for hydrolysis. From Borrelia burgdorferi (strain ATCC 35210 / B31 / CIP 102532 / DSM 4680).
   1542..2075    +  CDS            GmR: gentamycin acetyltransferase; aacC1; confers resistance to gentamycin
   2178..2766    +  rep_origin     ori: high-copy-number ColE1/pMB1/pBR322/pUC origin of replication
   3732..3748    -  promoter       ADH1 promoter (fragment): S. cerevisiae ADH1; promoter for alcohol dehydrogenase 1
   6138..6230    +  CDS            lacI (fragment): lac repressor; lacI; The lac repressor binds to the lac operator to inhibit transcription in E. coli. This inhibition can be relieved by adding lactose or isopropyl-β-D-thiogalactopyranoside (IPTG).
   6243..6264    +  protein_bind   CAP binding site: CAP binding activates transcription in the presence of cAMP. E. coli catabolite activator protein
   6279..6309    +  promoter       lac promoter: promoter for the E. coli lac operon
   6317..6333    +  protein_bind   lac operator: The lac repressor binds to the lac operator to inhibit transcription in E. coli. This inhibition can be relieved by adding lactose or isopropyl-β-D-thiogalactopyranoside (IPTG). lac repressor encoded by lacI
   6378..6602    +  CDS            fliD (fragment): FLID_BORBU - Protein inferred from homology: Swiss-Prot protein existence level 3. Required for the morphogenesis and for the elongation of the flagellar filament by facilitating polymerization of the flagellin monomers at the tip of growing filament. Forms a capping structure, which prevents flagellin subunits (transported through the central channel of the flagellum) from leaking out without polymerization at the distal end (By similarity). From Borrelia burgdorferi (strain ATCC 35210 / B31 / CIP 102532 / DSM 4680).
