[The description below was written by a language model from this plasmid's Addgene catalogue record and pLannotate feature annotations shown in this document.]
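Description:
pBSV2G_PflaB-iRFPBb is a 6,734 bp gentamicin-resistant shuttle vector, built on the pBSV2G_2 backbone, that can be maintained in both E. coli and the Lyme disease spirochete Borrelia burgdorferi. In E. coli it replicates from a high-copy ColE1/pUC-type origin and is selected through the aacC1 gentamicin acetyltransferase gene. Immediately upstream of that marker the annotation reports a fragment matching B. burgdorferi hslU. This probably reflects native Borrelia sequence carrying the promoter that drives the resistance gene, although the record does not say so. A stretch of several kilobases between the origin and the lac region has no meaningful annotation: the only hit there is a 17 bp match to the yeast ADH1 promoter, which is almost certainly spurious. This region presumably holds the functions needed for replication in Borrelia, but they are not identified in the feature table.

The payload is a 948 bp open reading frame matching iRFP713, a near-infrared fluorescent protein derived from a Rhodopseudomonas palustris bacteriophytochrome that needs biliverdin as a cofactor to fluoresce. The "Bb" suffix suggests a version adapted for B. burgdorferi, and the insert is listed as synthetic. According to the catalogue entry, expression is driven by the flagellin (flaB) promoter. That promoter is not annotated as such, but a fliD fragment lies just upstream of the reporter, consistent with Borrelia genomic sequence from the region preceding flaB. The cassette sits inside a lacZα multiple cloning region, flanked by remnants of lacI, the CAP site, the lac promoter and operator, and a lacZα fragment. The depositor and sequencing-verified records show the same features in the same order, differing only in their start coordinates. The plasmid belongs to a toolkit of fluorescent proteins, promoters and markers for B. burgdorferi and serves to label the spirochete with near-infrared fluorescence for imaging.
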