Addgene plasmid #118237: pBSV2G_PflaB-iRFPBb
Purpose: Gentamicin-resistant E.coli/B. burgdorferi shuttle vector; Encodes flagellin promoter driven iRFP
Depositing lab: Christine Jacobs-Wagner. Depositing organization: Yale University. Publication: Fluorescent Proteins, Promoters, and Selectable Markers for Applications in the Lyme Disease Spirochete Borrelia burgdorferi. Takacs CN, Kloos ZA, Scott M, Rosa PA, Jacobs-Wagner C. Appl Environ Microbiol. 2018 Oct 12. pii: AEM.01824-18. doi: 10.1128/AEM.01824-18. PubMed 30315081.
Backbone
  Vector backbone: pBSV2G_2
  Vector type: Bacterial Expression
Growth in bacteria
  Bacterial resistance: Gentamicin, 10 μg/mL
  Growth temperature: 30°C
  Growth strain: DH5alpha
  Copy number: High Copy
Gene/Insert
  Gene/Insert name: flagellin promoter driven iRFP
  Species: Synthetic
  Cloning method: Restriction Enzyme; 5′ cloning site Unknown (unknown if destroyed)
  Sequencing primers: 5′ M13R; 3′ M13F(-21)
Terms and licenses: Academic/Nonprofit Terms; Industry Terms: Not Available to Industry
Depositor comments: Please visit https://www.biorxiv.org/content/early/2018/09/21/363390 for bioRxiv preprint.
How to cite: pBSV2G_PflaB-iRFPBb was a gift from Christine Jacobs-Wagner (Addgene plasmid # 118237 ; http://n2t.net/addgene:118237 ; RRID:Addgene_118237)
